Addgene plasmid #60940: pcDNA-Flag-Tet3
Purpose: Expresses Tet3 in mammalian cells
Depositing lab: Yi Zhang. Depositing organization: Boston Children's Hospital. Publication: Regulation of TET protein stability by calpains. Wang Y, Zhang Y. Cell Rep. 2014 Jan 30;6(2):278-84. doi: 10.1016/j.celrep.2013.12.031. Epub 2014 Jan 9. PubMed 24412366.
Backbone
  Vector backbone: pcDNA-flag
  Backbone size w/o insert (bp): 6000
  Vector type: Mammalian Expression
Growth in bacteria
  Bacterial resistance: Ampicillin, 100 μg/mL
  Growth temperature: 37°C
  Growth strain: Top10
  Copy number: High Copy
Gene/Insert
  Gene/Insert name: Ten-Eleven Translocation 3
  Species: M. musculus (mouse)
  Insert size (bp): 5763
  Promoter: CMV
  Tag / fusion protein: flag (N terminal on backbone)
  Cloning method: Unknown
  Sequencing primers: 5′ CMV
Terms and licenses: Academic/Nonprofit Terms; Industry Terms: Not Available to Industry
How to cite: pcDNA-Flag-Tet3 was a gift from Yi Zhang (Addgene plasmid # 60940 ; http://n2t.net/addgene:60940 ; RRID:Addgene_60940)
