[The description below was written by a language model from this plasmid's Addgene catalogue record and pLannotate feature annotations shown in this document.]
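Description:
pcDNA-Flag-Tet3 is a mammalian expression plasmid built on a pcDNA-type backbone carrying an N-terminal FLAG tag, into which the mouse Ten-Eleven Translocation 3 (Tet3) coding sequence has been inserted. The sequenced plasmid is about 11.1 kb. In bacteria it replicates from a high-copy ColE1/pUC-type origin and is selected with ampicillin through the AmpR (β-lactamase) gene and its own promoter. An f1 phage origin is also present. For mammalian cells the backbone carries a neomycin phosphotransferase gene driven by the SV40 enhancer/early promoter and terminated by an SV40 polyadenylation signal, a cassette that in principle allows G418 selection of stable transfectants.

The expression cassette consists of the human cytomegalovirus immediate-early enhancer and promoter, followed by a T7 promoter, the Tet3 open reading frame, and the bovine growth hormone polyadenylation signal. The catalogue lists the FLAG tag as backbone-encoded at the N terminus, although the automated annotation does not mark it as a separate feature. The annotated Tet3 coding region is somewhat shorter than the listed insert size, and the cloning method is not recorded. Several short fragment hits in the feature table (HIV-1 LTR, TEF1 promoter, ble, lacI) look like partial matches or backbone remnants rather than functional elements.

Tet3 is a dioxygenase that oxidises 5-methylcytosine to 5-hydroxymethylcytosine and further to 5-formyl- and 5-carboxylcytosine, steps thought to initiate cytosine demethylation. The plasmid is intended for expressing epitope-tagged Tet3 in mammalian cells, where the FLAG tag permits detection or immunoprecipitation. It was deposited in connection with work on the regulation of TET protein stability by calpains.
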