Features (pLannotate 1.2.2; 21 found; start..end, strand, type, name):
     28..80      -  misc_feature   bom (fragment): basis of mobility region from pBR322
    235..614     +  enhancer       CMV enhancer: human cytomegalovirus immediate early enhancer
    615..818     +  promoter       CMV promoter: human cytomegalovirus (CMV) immediate early promoter
    814..847     +  LTR            5' LTR (truncated) (fragment): truncated 5' long terminal repeat (LTR) from HIV-1
    863..881     +  promoter       T7 promoter: promoter for bacteriophage T7 RNA polymerase
    941..6346    +  CDS            Tet3: TET3_MOUSE - Experimental evidence at protein level: Swiss-Prot protein existence level 1. Dioxygenase that catalyzes the conversion of the modified genomic base 5-methylcytosine (5mC) into 5-hydroxymethylcytosine (5hmC) and plays a key role in epigenetic chromatin reprogramming in the zygote following fertilization. Also mediates subsequent conversion of 5hmC into 5-formylcytosine (5fC), and conversion of 5fC to 5- carboxylcytosine (5caC). Conversion of 5mC into 5hmC, 5fC and 5caC probably constitutes the first step in cytosine demethylation. Selectively binds to the promoter region of target
   6465..6486    +  promoter       TEF1 promoter (fragment): S. cerevisiae TEF1; promoter for EF-1α
   6700..6924    +  polyA_signal   bGH poly(A) signal: bovine growth hormone polyadenylation signal
   6928..6949    +  promoter       SV40 promoter (fragment): SV40 enhancer and early promoter
   6970..7398    +  rep_origin     f1 ori (sequence partly withheld): f1 bacteriophage origin of replication; arrow indicates direction of (+) strand synthesis
   7412..7741    +  promoter       SV40 promoter: SV40 enhancer and early promoter
   7808..8599    +  CDS            neo: KKA2_KLEPN - Also known as kan, nptII. Experimental evidence at protein level: Swiss-Prot protein existence level 1. Resistance to kanamycin, neomycin, paromomycin, ribostamycin, butirosin and gentamicin B. From Klebsiella pneumoniae.
   8625..8783    +  CDS            ble (fragment): BLE_KLEPN - Experimental evidence at protein level: Swiss-Prot protein existence level 1. Binding protein with a strong affinity to the bleomycin family of antibiotics. Binds to CL990; an antimitotic-antibiotic compound. From Klebsiella pneumoniae.
   8778..8899    +  polyA_signal   SV40 poly(A) signal: SV40 polyadenylation signal
   8970..8992    -  protein_bind   lac operator (fragment): The lac repressor binds to the lac operator to inhibit transcription in E. coli. This inhibition can be relieved by adding lactose or isopropyl-β-D-thiogalactopyranoside (IPTG). lac repressor encoded by lacI
   8996..9026    -  promoter       lac promoter: promoter for the E. coli lac operon
   9041..9062    -  protein_bind   CAP binding site: CAP binding activates transcription in the presence of cAMP. E. coli catabolite activator protein
   9075..9167    -  CDS            lacI (fragment): lac repressor; lacI; The lac repressor binds to the lac operator to inhibit transcription in E. coli. This inhibition can be relieved by adding lactose or isopropyl-β-D-thiogalactopyranoside (IPTG).
   9350..9938    -  rep_origin     ori: high-copy-number ColE1/pMB1/pBR322/pUC origin of replication
  10109..10969   -  CDS            AmpR: β-lactamase; bla; confers resistance to ampicillin, carbenicillin, and related antibiotics
  10970..11074   -  promoter       AmpR promoter: bla
>Addgene plasmid #60940 | pcDNA-Flag-Tet3 | addgene full sequence | sequence record 243865 | Addgene NGS Result
GACGGATCGGGAGATCTCCCGATCCCCTATGGTGCACTCTCAGTACAATCTGCTCTGATGCCGCATAGTT
AAGCCAGTATCTGCTCCCTGCTTGTGTGTTGGAGGTCGCTGAGTAGTGCGCGAGCAAAATTTAAGCTACA
ACAAGGCAAGGCTTGACCGACAATTGCATGAAGAATCTGCTTAGGGTTAGGCGTTTTGCGCTGCTTCGCG
ATGTACGGGCCAGATATACGCGTTGACATTGATTATTGACTAGTTATTAATAGTAATCAATTACGGGGTC
ATTAGTTCATAGCCCATATATGGAGTTCCGCGTTACATAACTTACGGTAAATGGCCCGCCTGGCTGACCG
CCCAACGACCCCCGCCCATTGACGTCAATAATGACGTATGTTCCCATAGTAACGCCAATAGGGACTTTCC
ATTGACGTCAATGGGTGGAGTATTTACGGTAAACTGCCCACTTGGCAGTACATCAAGTGTATCATATGCC
AAGTACGCCCCCTATTGACGTCAATGACGGTAAATGGCCCGCCTGGCATTATGCCCAGTACATGACCTTA
TGGGACTTTCCTACTTGGCAGTACATCTACGTATTAGTCATCGCTATTACCATGGTGATGCGGTTTTGGC
AGTACATCAATGGGCGTGGATAGCGGTTTGACTCACGGGGATTTCCAAGTCTCCACCCCATTGACGTCAA
TGGGAGTTTGTTTTGGCACCAAAATCAACGGGACTTTCCAAAATGTCGTAACAACTCCGCCCCATTGACG
CAAATGGGCGGTAGGCGTGTACGGTGGGAGGTCTATATAAGCAGAGCTCTCTGGCTAACTAGAGAACCCA
CTGCTTACTGGCTTATCGAAATTAATACGACTCACTATAGGGAGACCCAAGCTGGCTAGTTAAGCTTATG
GACTACAAAGACGATGACGACAAGGGATCCAGCCAGTTTCAGGTGCCCCTGGCCGTCCAGCCGGACCTGC
CAGGCCTTTATGACTTCCCTCAGCGCCAGGTGATGGTAGGGAGCTTCCCGGGGTCTGGGCTCTCCATGGC
TGGGAGTGAGTCCCAACTCCGAGGGGGTGGAGATGGTCGAAAGAAACGGAAACGGTGTGGTACTTGTGAG
CCCTGCCGGCGGCTGGAAAACTGTGGCGCTTGCACTAGCTGTACCAACCGCCGCACGCACCAGATCTGCA
AACTGCGAAAATGTGAGGTGCTGAAGAAAAAAGTAGGGCTTCTCAAGGAGGTGGAAATAAAGGCTGGTGA
AGGAGCCGGGCCGTGGGGACAAGGAGCGGCTGTCAAGACAGGCTCAGAGCTCAGCCCAGTTGATGGACCT
GTTCCAGGTCAGATGGACTCAGGGCCAGTGTACCATGGAGATTCAAGGCAGCTAAGCACCTCAGGGGCGC
CGGTCAATGGTGCTAGAGAGCCCGCCGGACCCGGTCTTCTGGGAGCTGCGGGTCCTTGGCGGGTAGACCA
GAAGCCCGACTGGGAGGCTGCCTCAGGCCCCACTCACGCTGCTCGTCTGGAAGATGCCCACGACCTGGTG
GCCTTTTCGGCCGTGGCCGAAGCTGTGTCATCTTACGGGGCCCTTAGTACCCGGCTCTATGAAACCTTCA
ACCGTGAGATGAGTCGTGAGGCTGGGAGCAACGGCAGGGGCCCCCGGCCTGAGAGCTGCTCTGAGGGCAG
TGAAGACCTGGACACGCTGCAGACAGCCCTGGCCCTTGCAAGGCATGGCATGAAACCACCCAACTGCACC
TGCGATGGCCCAGAGTGCCCCGACTTCCTCGAGTGGCTGGAGGGCAAGATCAAGTCTATGGCCATGGAGG
GAGGGCAGGGGCGGCCTAGGCTCCCAGGCGCTCTGCCTCCCAGTGAGGCTGGCCTCCCAGCCCCTAGCAC
CAGACCGCCACTCCTTAGCTCTGAGGTCCCCCAGGTACCTCCCCTGGAGGGCCTGCCTCTGTCCCAGAGC
GCGCTGAGCATTGCCAAGGAAAAAAACATCAGCCTGCAGACAGCCATCGCCATCGAGGCCCTCACACAGC
TCTCCTCCGCCCTCCCTCAGCCTTCTCATTCCACCTCCCAGGCTTCTTGTCCACTCCCTGAGGCCTTGTC
CCCTTCTGCCCCTTTCAGGTCTCCCCAGTCCTACCTCCGGGCCCCCTCATGGCCTGTGGTTCCCCCAGAG
GAACATCCATCCTTTGCTCCTGACAGCCCAGCCTTCCCTCCAGCAACCCCAAGACCTGAGTTTTCTGAAG
CGTGGGGCACTGACACCCCCCCAGCGACACCCCGGAACTCCTGGCCTGTACCTCGCCCAAGCCCTGACCC
TATGGCAGAACTGGAGCAGCTATTGGGCAGCGCCAGTGATTACATCCAGTCAGTATTCAAGCGGCCTGAG
GCCCTGCCCACCAAGCCCAAGGTCAAGGTTGAGGCCCCCTCTTCTTCCCCTGCTCCGGTACCATCTCCTA
TTTCTCAGAGGGAGGCTCCCCTGCTGTCTTCAGAGCCTGACACCCACCAGAAGGCCCAGACAGCCCTTCA
GCAACATCTTCATCACAAGCGCAACCTATTCTTGGAACAGGCCCAAGATGCCTCCTTCCCTACTTCCACA
GAGCCTCAGGCTCCTGGTTGGTGGGCCCCTCCCGGCTCACCTGCCCCAAGGCCTCCTGACAAACCACCCA
AGGAAAAGAAAAAGAAGCCCCCCACCCCTGCTGGAGGTCCCGTGGGAGCAGAGAAAACCACCCCTGGGAT
CAAGACCAGTGTCCGAAAGCCCATTCAGATCAAGAAATCCAGGTCCAGGGACATGCAGCCCCTCTTCCTG
CCTGTTAGGCAGATTGTTCTGGAAGGGCTAAAACCCCAAGCCTCAGAAGGACAGGCACCGTTACCCGCCC
AGCTCTCTGTCCCACCTCCTGCCTCCCAGGGTGCTGCATCCCAGAGCTGTGCCACCCCTCTAACCCCAGA
ACCTTCTCTTGCGCTATTTGCACCTAGTCCCTCCGGGGACAGCCTGCTGCCCCCTACTCAGGAAATGAGA
TCCCCCAGCCCCATGGTAGCCCTGCAGTCAGGCTCCACTGGTGGCCCCCTTCCCCCTGCCGATGACAAGC
TGGAGGAGCTCATCCGGCAATTTGAGGCTGAATTTGGGGATAGCTTTGGGCTTCCCGGCCCACCTTCGGT
GCCCATTCAAGAACCTGAAAACCAATCAACATGTCTCCCAGCTCCGGAGAGCCCTTTTGCCACCCGCTCC
CCCAAGAAGATCAAGATCGAGTCCTCAGGGGCCGTGACTGTGCTCTCAACTACCTGCTTCCATTCAGAAG
AGGGGGGACAGGAGGCCACGCCCACCAAGGCTGAGAACCCACTCACACCAACCCTCAGTGGCTTCTTGGA
GTCACCTCTAAAGTACCTAGACACACCTACTAAGAGTCTGCTGGACACACCGGCCAAGAAGGCTCAGTCC
GAGTTCCCTACCTGCGATTGTGTCGAACAAATAGTGGAGAAAGATGAAGGCCCATATTACACTCACCTGG
GATCTGGCCCCACAGTAGCTTCTATCCGGGAACTCATGGAGGATCGGTATGGAGAAAAGGGGAAAGCTAT
CCGGATTGAGAAGGTCATCTACACGGGCAAGGAGGGGAAGAGTTCTCGAGGCTGTCCCATCGCCAAGTGG
GTGATCCGAAGACACACACTGGAGGAGAAGCTGCTGTGCCTGGTGCGGCATCGGGCAGGCCACCATTGTC
AGAACGCCGTGATTGTTATCTTGATCCTGGCCTGGGAGGGCATCCCTCGAAGCCTTGGGGACACCCTCTA
CCAGGAGCTTACTGATACCCTCCGGAAGTATGGCAACCCTACCAGCCGGAGATGTGGCCTCAATGATGAC
CGGACCTGTGCTTGCCAAGGCAAAGACCCTAACACCTGCGGTGCCTCCTTCTCCTTCGGCTGTTCCTGGA
GCATGTACTTCAACGGCTGCAAATATGCTCGGAGCAAGACGCCACGAAAGTTCCGCCTCACGGGAGACAA
TCCGAAGGAGGAGGAGGTGCTCCGGAATAGCTTTCAGGATCTGGCCACTGAAGTTGCTCCCCTCTACAAG
CGGCTCGCACCCCAGGCCTATCAGAACCAGGTGACCAATGAGGATGTGGCGATCGACTGCCGCCTGGGGC
TGAAGGAAGGGAGACCCTTCTCAGGGGTCACAGCCTGCATGGACTTCTGTGCCCACGCCCACAAGGACCA
ACATAACCTCTACAATGGGTGCACTGTGGTCTGCACCCTGACCAAGGAAGACAATCGCTGCGTGGGCCAG
ATCCCTGAGGACGAGCAACTGCACGTGCTGCCCCTCTACAAGATGGCCAGCACGGATGAGTTTGGCAGCG
AGGAAAACCAGAACGCCAAGGTCAGTAGTGGGGCCATCCAGGTGCTCACAGCATTCCCCAGAGAGGTCCG
GCGGCTGCCTGAGCCTGCCAAGTCCTGCCGCCAACGGCAGCTGGAAGCCAGGAAGGCGGCGGCCGAGAAG
AAGAAGCTGCAGAAGGAGAAACTGAGCACGCCAGAGAAGATCAAGCAGGAGGCCCTGGAGTTGGCTGGAG
TCACCACTGACCCAGGCCTGTCTCTGAAGGGTGGATTGTCCCAGCAAAGCCTGAAGCCCTCCCTCAAGGT
GGAGCCTCAGAACCACTTTAGCTCCTTTAAGTACAGTGGCAATGCGGTGGTGGAAAGCTACTCGGTGCTG
GGCAGCTGCCGGCCCTCCGACCCCTACAGCATGAGCAGTGTGTATTCCTACCATTCGCGCTATGCACAGC
CTGGCCTGGCCTCTGTCAACGGCTTCCACTCCAAGTACACACTTCCCTCCTTTGGCTACTATGGCTTTCC
ATCAAGCAACCCTGTCTTCCCCTCCCAGTTCCTGGGTCCCAGTGCCTGGGGGCATGGGGGCAGTGGAGGC
AGTTTTGAGAAGAAGCCAGACCTCCATGCTCTACACAACAGCCTGAACCCAGCCTACGGTGGTGCTGAGT
TTGCCGAGCTGCCAGGTCAGGCTGTTGCCACAGACAACCACCACCCCATCCCTCACCACCAGCAGCCTGC
TTACCCAGGCCCCAAGGAATATCTGCTACCCAAGGTCCCCCAGCTCCACCCAGCATCCAGGGACCCCTCT
CCCTTTGCTCAGAGTTCCAGTTGCTACAACAGATCCATCAAGCAAGAGCCAATAGACCCTCTGACCCAGG
CTGAGTCCATTCCCAGAGACTCTGCTAAGATGAGTAGAACACCCTTGCCGGAAGCATCTCAGAATGGGGG
ACCCAGTCATCTGTGGGGACAGTACTCAGGAGGCCCAAGCATGTCCCCGAAGAGGACTAACAGTGTAGGT
GGCAACTGGGGCGTGTTCCCTCCGGGGGAGAGCCCTACCATTGTTCCCGACAAGCTCAATTCTTTTGGGG
CCAGCTGTCTCACTCCTTCACACTTCCCAGAAAGCCAGTGGGGACTGTTCACTGGTGAAGGCCAGCAGTC
GGCCCCCCATGCTGGAGCACGGCTTCGAGGCAAGCCATGGAGCCCCTGCAAGTTTGGGAACGGCACCTCT
GCCTTGACTGGTCCCAGCCTAACTGAGAAGCCATGGGGGATGGGAACCGGGGATTTCAACCCCGCCCTGA
AAGGTGGACCTGGGTTCCAAGACAAGTTGTGGAATCCTGTGAAGGTGGAGGAGGGCAGGATTCCCACACC
GGGGGCCAACCCGCTAGACAAAGCCTGGCAAGCCTTTGGCATGCCCTTGAGCTCCAACGAGAAGCTATTT
GGGGCCCTGAAGTCAGAGGAGAAACTGTGGGATCCCTTCAGCCTGGAGGAGGGGACAGCTGAGGAGCCCC
CCAGCAAGGGGGTGGTGAAGGAAGAGAAGAGTGGACCCACAGTGGAAGAGGAGGAGGAGGAACTGTGGTC
GGACAGTGAACACAACTTCCTGGATGAGAACATAGGCGGGGTGGCCGTGGCCCCCGCCCATTGCTCCATC
CTCATCGAGTGTGCCCGGCGAGAGCTGCATGCCACCACTCCACTCAAAAAACCCAACCGCTGCCACCCCA
CCCGCATCTCGCTGGTCTTCTACCAACACAAGAACCTCAACCAGCCCAACCACGGGCTGGCGCTCTGGGA
GGCCAAGATGAAGCAGCTGGCGGAACGGGCGCGGCAGCGGCAAGAGGAGGCCGCACGCCTGGGCCTGGGC
CAGCAGGAGGCCAAGCTCTACGGGAAGAAGCGAAAATGGGGGGGTGCTATGGTGGCTGAGCCCCAGCACA
AAGAAAAGAAGGGGGCTATCCCTACCCGGCAGGCGCTGGCCATGCCCACAGACTCCGCGGTCACCGTGTC
CTCTTACGCCTACACAAAGGTCACTGGCCCCTACAGCCGCTGGATCTAGGTGCCAGGAGCCAGCGAAGGG
CGAATTCTGCAGATATCCATCACACTGGCGGCCGCTCGACTATGGGCACCAAAGAACCTGTAAACGTTAT
CTTTTTAAATTGAATGTGCACAAATAAAAGTTTGGAAAAGAAAAAAAAAAAAAAAAAAAAAAAAAAAAAA
AAAAAAAAAAAAAAAAAAAAAAAAAAAAAAAAAAAAAAAAAAAAAAAAAAAAATACGCATCATACGCTGT
GGCGTACCTCGAGTCTAGAGGGCCCTTCGAACAAAAACTCATCTCAGAAGAGGATCTGAATATGCATACC
GGTCATCATCACCATCACCATTGAGTTTAAACCCGCTGATCAGCCTCGACTGTGCCTTCTAGTTGCCAGC
CATCTGTTGTTTGCCCCTCCCCCGTGCCTTCCTTGACCCTGGAAGGTGCCACTCCCACTGTCCTTTCCTA
ATAAAATGAGGAAATTGCATCGCATTGTCTGAGTAGGTGTCATTCTATTCTGGGGGGTGGGGTGGGGCAG
GACAGCAAGGGGGAGGATTGGGAAGACAATAGCAGGCATGCTGGGGATGCGGTGGGCTCTATGGCTTCTG
AGGCGGAAAGAACCAGCTGGGGCTCTAGGGGGTATCCCC
[124 nt withheld, positions 6970-7093]
C
[91 nt withheld, positions 7095-7185]
A
[49 nt withheld, positions 7187-7235]
CCTTTGACGTTGGAGTCCACGTTCTTT
[37 nt withheld, positions 7263-7299]
ACCCTATCTCGGTCTATTCTTTTGATTTATAAGGGATTTTGCCGATTTCGGCCTATTGGTTAAAAAATGA
GCTGATTTAACAAAAATTTAACGCGAATTAATTCTGTGGAATGTGTGTCAGTTAGGGTGTGGAAAGTCCC
CAGGCTCCCCAGCAGGCAGAAGTATGCAAAGCATGCATCTCAATTAGTCAGCAACCAGGTGTGGAAAGTC
CCCAGGCTCCCCAGCAGGCAGAAGTATGCAAAGCATGCATCTCAATTAGTCAGCAACCATAGTCCCGCCC
CTAACTCCGCCCATCCCGCCCCTAACTCCGCCCAGTTCCGCCCATTCTCCGCCCCATGGCTGACTAATTT
TTTTTATTTATGCAGAGGCCGAGGCCGCCTCTGCCTCTGAGCTATTCCAGAAGTAGTGAGGAGGCTTTTT
TGGAGGCCTAGGCTTTTGCAAAAAGCTCCCGGGAGCTTGTATATCCATTTTCGGATCTGATCAAGAGACA
GGATGAGGATCGTTTCGCATGATTGAACAAGATGGATTGCACGCAGGTTCTCCGGCCGCTTGGGTGGAGA
GGCTATTCGGCTATGACTGGGCACAACAGACAATCGGCTGCTCTGATGCCGCCGTGTTCCGGCTGTCAGC
GCAGGGGCGCCCGGTTCTTTTTGTCAAGACCGACCTGTCCGGTGCCCTGAATGAACTGCAGGACGAGGCA
GCGCGGCTATCGTGGCTGGCCACGACGGGCGTTCCTTGCGCAGCTGTGCTCGACGTTGTCACTGAAGCGG
GAAGGGACTGGCTGCTATTGGGCGAAGTGCCGGGGCAGGATCTCCTGTCATCTCACCTTGCTCCTGCCGA
GAAAGTATCCATCATGGCTGATGCAATGCGGCGGCTGCATACGCTTGATCCGGCTACCTGCCCATTCGAC
CACCAAGCGAAACATCGCATCGAGCGAGCACGTACTCGGATGGAAGCCGGTCTTGTCGATCAGGATGATC
TGGACGAAGAGCATCAGGGGCTCGCGCCAGCCGAACTGTTCGCCAGGCTCAAGGCGCGCATGCCCGACGG
CGAGGATCTCGTCGTGACCCATGGCGATGCCTGCTTGCCGAATATCATGGTGGAAAATGGCCGCTTTTCT
GGATTCATCGACTGTGGCCGGCTGGGTGTGGCGGACCGCTATCAGGACATAGCGTTGGCTACCCGTGATA
TTGCTGAAGAGCTTGGCGGCGAATGGGCTGACCGCTTCCTCGTGCTTTACGGTATCGCCGCTCCCGATTC
GCAGCGCATCGCCTTCTATCGCCTTCTTGACGAGTTCTTCTGAGCGGGACTCTGGGGTTCGCGAAATGAC
CGACCAAGCGACGCCCAACCTGCCATCACGAGATTTCGATTCCACCGCCGCCTTCTATGAAAGGTTGGGC
TTCGGAATCGTTTTCCGGGACGCCGGCTGGATGATCCTCCAGCGCGGGGATCTCATGCTGGAGTTCTTCG
CCCACCCCAACTTGTTTATTGCAGCTTATAATGGTTACAAATAAAGCAATAGCATCACAAATTTCACAAA
TAAAGCATTTTTTTCACTGCATTCTAGTTGTGGTTTGTCCAAACTCATCAATGTATCTTATCATGTCTGT
ATACCGTCGACCTCTAGCTAGAGCTTGGCGTAATCATGGTCATAGCTGTTTCCTGTGTGAAATTGTTATC
CGCTCACAATTCCACACAACATACGAGCCGGAAGCATAAAGTGTAAAGCCTGGGGTGCCTAATGAGTGAG
CTAACTCACATTAATTGCGTTGCGCTCACTGCCCGCTTTCCAGTCGGGAAACCTGTCGTGCCAGCTGCAT
TAATGAATCGGCCAACGCGCGGGGAGAGGCGGTTTGCGTATTGGGCGCTCTTCCGCTTCCTCGCTCACTG
ACTCGCTGCGCTCGGTCGTTCGGCTGCGGCGAGCGGTATCAGCTCACTCAAAGGCGGTAATACGGTTATC
CACAGAATCAGGGGATAACGCAGGAAAGAACATGTGAGCAAAAGGCCAGCAAAAGGCCAGGAACCGTAAA
AAGGCCGCGTTGCTGGCGTTTTTCCATAGGCTCCGCCCCCCTGACGAGCATCACAAAAATCGACGCTCAA
GTCAGAGGTGGCGAAACCCGACAGGACTATAAAGATACCAGGCGTTTCCCCCTGGAAGCTCCCTCGTGCG
CTCTCCTGTTCCGACCCTGCCGCTTACCGGATACCTGTCCGCCTTTCTCCCTTCGGGAAGCGTGGCGCTT
TCTCATAGCTCACGCTGTAGGTATCTCAGTTCGGTGTAGGTCGTTCGCTCCAAGCTGGGCTGTGTGCACG
AACCCCCCGTTCAGCCCGACCGCTGCGCCTTATCCGGTAACTATCGTCTTGAGTCCAACCCGGTAAGACA
CGACTTATCGCCACTGGCAGCAGCCACTGGTAACAGGATTAGCAGAGCGAGGTATGTAGGCGGTGCTACA
GAGTTCTTGAAGTGGTGGCCTAACTACGGCTACACTAGAAGAACAGTATTTGGTATCTGCGCTCTGCTGA
AGCCAGTTACCTTCGGAAAAAGAGTTGGTAGCTCTTGATCCGGCAAACAAACCACCGCTGGTAGCGGTGG
TTTTTTTGTTTGCAAGCAGCAGATTACGCGCAGAAAAAAAGGATCTCAAGAAGATCCTTTGATCTTTTCT
ACGGGGTCTGACGCTCAGTGGAACGAAAACTCACGTTAAGGGATTTTGGTCATGAGATTATCAAAAAGGA
TCTTCACCTAGATCCTTTTAAATTAAAAATGAAGTTTTAAATCAATCTAAAGTATATATGAGTAAACTTG
GTCTGACAGTTACCAATGCTTAATCAGTGAGGCACCTATCTCAGCGATCTGTCTATTTCGTTCATCCATA
GTTGCCTGACTCCCCGTCGTGTAGATAACTACGATACGGGAGGGCTTACCATCTGGCCCCAGTGCTGCAA
TGATACCGCGAGACCCACGCTCACCGGCTCCAGATTTATCAGCAATAAACCAGCCAGCCGGAAGGGCCGA
GCGCAGAAGTGGTCCTGCAACTTTATCCGCCTCCATCCAGTCTATTAATTGTTGCCGGGAAGCTAGAGTA
AGTAGTTCGCCAGTTAATAGTTTGCGCAACGTTGTTGCCATTGCTACAGGCATCGTGGTGTCACGCTCGT
CGTTTGGTATGGCTTCATTCAGCTCCGGTTCCCAACGATCAAGGCGAGTTACATGATCCCCCATGTTGTG
CAAAAAAGCGGTTAGCTCCTTCGGTCCTCCGATCGTTGTCAGAAGTAAGTTGGCCGCAGTGTTATCACTC
ATGGTTATGGCAGCACTGCATAATTCTCTTACTGTCATGCCATCCGTAAGATGCTTTTCTGTGACTGGTG
AGTACTCAACCAAGTCATTCTGAGAATAGTGTATGCGGCGACCGAGTTGCTCTTGCCCGGCGTCAATACG
GGATAATACCGCGCCACATAGCAGAACTTTAAAAGTGCTCATCATTGGAAAACGTTCTTCGGGGCGAAAA
CTCTCAAGGATCTTACCGCTGTTGAGATCCAGTTCGATGTAACCCACTCGTGCACCCAACTGATCTTCAG
CATCTTTTACTTTCACCAGCGTTTCTGGGTGAGCAAAAACAGGAAGGCAAAATGCCGCAAAAAAGGGAAT
AAGGGCGACACGGAAATGTTGAATACTCATACTCTTCCTTTTTCAATATTATTGAAGCATTTATCAGGGT
TATTGTCTCATGAGCGGATACATATTTGAATGTATTTAGAAAAATAAACAAATAGGGGTTCCGCGCACAT
TTCCCCGAAAAGTGCCACCTGACGTC
