>Addgene plasmid #60940 | pcDNA-Flag-Tet3 | addgene partial sequence | sequence record 99787 | CMV-F 5'-CGCAAATGGGCGGTAGGCGTG-3'
CTATATAAGCAGAGCTCTCTGGCTAACTAGAGAACCCACTGCTTACTGGCTTATCGAAATTAATACGACT
CACTATAGGGAGACCCAAGCTGGCTAGTTAAGCTTATGGACTACAAAGACGATGACGACAAGGGATCCAG
CCAGTTTCAGGTGCCCCTGGCCGTCCAGCCGGACCTGCCAGGCCTTTATGACTTCCCTCAGCGCCAGGTG
ATGGTAGGGAGCTTCCCGGGGTCTGGGCTCTCCATGGCTGGGAGTGAGTCCCAACTCCGAGGGGGTGGAG
ATGGTCGAAAGAAACGGAAACGGTGTGGTACTTGTGAGCCCTGCCGGCGGCTGGAAAACTGTGGCGCTTG
CACTAGCTGTACCAACCGCCGCACGCACCAGATCTGCAAACTGCGAAAATGTGAGGTGCTGAAGAAAAAA
GTAGGGCTTCTCAAGGAGGTGGAAATAAAGGCTGGTGAAGGAGCCGGGCCGTGGGGACAAGGAGCGGCTG
TCAAGACAGGCTCAGAGCTCAGCCCAGTTGATGGACCTGTTCCAGGTCAGATGGACTCAGGGCCAGTGTA
CCATGGAGATTCAAGGCAGCTAAGCACCTCAGGGGCGCCGGTCAATGGTGCTAGAGAGCCCGCCGGACCC
GGTCTTCTGGGAGCTGCGGGTCCTTGGCGGGTAGACCAGAAGCCCGACTGGGAGGCTGCCTCAGGCCCCA
CTCACGCTGCTCGTCTGGAAGATGCCCACGACCTGGTGGCCTTTTCGGCCGTGGCCGAAGCTGTGTCATC
TTACGGGGCCCTTAGTACCCGGCTCTATGAAACCTTCAACCGTGAGATGAGTCGTGAGGCTGGGAGCAAC
GGCAGGGGCCCCCGGCCTGAGAGCTGCTCTGAGGGCAGTGAAGACCTGGACACGCTGCAGACAGCCCTGG
CCCTTGCAAGGCATGGCATGAAACCACCCAACTGCACCTGCGATGGCCCAGAGTGCCCCGACTTCCTCGA
GTGGCTGGAGGGCAAGATCAAGTCTATGGCCATGGAGGGAGGGCAGGGGCGGCCTAGGCTCCCAGGCGCT
CTGCCTCCCAGTGAGGCTGGC
