>Addgene plasmid #60940 | pcDNA-Flag-Tet3 | addgene partial sequence | sequence record 101570 | pK03-R 5'-TTAATGCGCCGCTACAGGGCG-3'
CCTAGAGCCCCAGCTGGTTCTTTCCGCCTCAGAAGCCATAGAGCCCACCGCATCCCCAGCATGCCTGCTA
TTGTCTTCCCAATCCTCCCCCTTGCTGTCCTGCCCCACCCCACCCCCCAGAATAGAATGACACCTACTCA
GACAATGCGATGCAATTTCCTCATTTTATTAGGAAAGGACAGTGGGAGTGGCACCTTCCAGGGTCAAGGA
AGGCACGGGGGAGGGGCAAACAACAGATGGCTGGCAACTAGAAGGCACAGTCGAGGCTGATCAGCGGGTT
TAAACTCAATGGTGATGGTGATGATGACCGGTATGCATATTCAGATCCTCTTCTGAGATGAGTTTTTGTT
CGAAGGGCCCTCTAGACTCGAGGTACGCCACAGCGTATGATGCGTATTTTTTTTTTTTTTTTTTTTTTTT
TTTTTTTTTTTTTTTTTTTTTTTTTTTTTTTTTTTTTTT
